>Addgene plasmid #201880 | pET3-ARL15-His6 | addgene full sequence | sequence record 403026 | Addgene NGS Result
GCACCTGTGGCGCCGGTGATGCCGGCCACGATGCGTCCGGCGTAGAGGATCGAGATCTCGATCCCGCGAA
ATTAATACGACTCACTATAGGGAGACCACAACGGTTTCCCTCTAGAAATAATTTTGTTTAACTTTAAGAA
GGAGATATACATATGTCTGATCTCCGAATAACTGAGGCGTTTCTGTACATGGATTATCTGTGTTTTAGAG
CACTTTGCTGCAAGGGACCACCACCTGCACGACCAGAATATGACCTGGTTTGCATAGGCCTCACAGGTTC
TGGCAAAACCAGTCTGTTGTCCAAACTCTGCAGTGAAAGCCCCGATAACGTCGTGTCGACCACAGGTTTT
AGTATTAAAGCAGTGCCATTCCAGAATGCCATCTTGAATGTAAAAGAACTTGGAGGGGCTGATAACATCC
GGAAATACTGGAGCCGCTACTACCAAGGATCTCAAGGGGTAATATTTGTATTAGACAGTGCCTCTTCAGA
GGATGATTTAGAAGCTGCTAGAAATGAGCTGCACTCAGCTCTTCAGCATCCACAGTTATGCACTTTACCC
TTTTTAATATTGGCCAATCATCAAGACAAGCCAGCAGCTCGCTCAGTACAAGAGATCAAAAAATATTTTG
AACTTGAACCACTTGCACGTGGAAAACGCTGGATTCTACAGCCCTGCTCACTGGATGACATGGATGCACT
GAAAGACAGCTTCTCTCAGCTGATTAATTTGTTAGAAGAAAAAGACCATGAAGCTGTAAGAATGGGCAGC
GGCAGCGGCAGCCATCACCATCACCATCACTAAGGATCCGGCTGCTAACAAAGCCCGAAAGGAAGCTGAG
TTGGCTGCTGCCACCGCTGAGCAATAACTAGCATAACCCCTTGGGGCCTCTAAACGGGTCTTGAGGGGTT
TTTTGCTGAAAGGAGGAACTATATCCGGATATCCACAGGACGGGTGTGGTCGCCATGATCGCGTAGTCGA
TAGTGGCTCCAAGTAGCGAAGCGAGCAGGACTGGGCGGCGGCCAAAGCGGTCGGACAGTGCTCCGAGAAC
GGGTGCGCATAGAAATTGCATCAACGCATATAGCGCTAGCAGCACGCCATAGTGACTGGCGATGCTGTCG
GAATGGACGATATCCCGCAAGAGGCCCGGCAGTACCGGCATAACCAAGCCTATGCCTACAGCATCCAGGG
TGACGGTGCCGAGGATGACGATGAGCGCATTGTTAGATTTCATACACGGTGCCTGACTGCGTTAGCAATT
TAACTGTGATAAACTACCGCATTAAAGCTTATCGATGATAAGCTGTCAAACATGAGAATTCTTGAAGACG
AAAGGGCCTCGTGATACGCCTATTTTTATAGGTTAATGTCATGATAATAATGGTTTCTTAGACGTCAGGT
GGCACTTTTCGGGGAAATGTGCGCGGAACCCCTATTTGTTTATTTTTCTAAATACATTCAAATATGTATC
CGCTCATGAGACAATAACCCTGATAAATGCTTCAATAATATTGAAAAAGGAAGAGTATGAGTATTCAACA
TTTCCGTGTCGCCCTTATTCCCTTTTTTGCGGCATTTTGCCTTCCTGTTTTTGCTCACCCAGAAACGCTG
GTGAAAGTAAAAGATGCTGAAGATCAGTTGGGTGCACGAGTGGGTTACATCGAACTGGATCTCAACAGCG
GTAAGATCCTTGAGAGTTTTCGCCCCGAAGAACGTTTTCCAATGATGAGCACTTTTAAAGTTCTGCTATG
TGGCGCGGTATTATCCCGTGTTGACGCCGGGCAAGAGCAACTCGGTCGCCGCATACACTATTCTCAGAAT
GACTTGGTTGAGTACTCACCAGTCACAGAAAAGCATCTTACGGATGGCATGACAGTAAGAGAATTATGCA
GTGCTGCCATAACCATGAGTGATAACACTGCGGCCAACTTACTTCTGACAACGATCGGAGGACCGAAGGA
GCTAACCGCTTTTTTGCACAACATGGGGGATCATGTAACTCGCCTTGATCGTTGGGAACCGGAGCTGAAT
GAAGCCATACCAAACGACGAGCGTGACACCACGATGCCTGCAGCAATGGCAACAACGTTGCGCAAACTAT
TAACTGGCGAACTACTTACTCTAGCTTCCCGGCAACAATTAATAGACTGGATGGAGGCGGATAAAGTTGC
AGGACCACTTCTGCGCTCGGCCCTTCCGGCTGGCTGGTTTATTGCTGATAAATCTGGAGCCGGTGAGCGT
GGGTCTCGCGGTATCATTGCAGCACTGGGGCCAGATGGTAAGCCCTCCCGTATCGTAGTTATCTACACGA
CGGGGAGTCAGGCAACTATGGATGAACGAAATAGACAGATCGCTGAGATAGGTGCCTCACTGATTAAGCA
TTGGTAACTGTCAGACCAAGTTTACTCATATATACTTTAGATTGATTTAAAACTTCATTTTTAATTTAAA
AGGATCTAGGTGAAGATCCTTTTTGATAATCTCATGACCAAAATCCCTTAACGTGAGTTTTCGTTCCACT
GAGCGTCAGACCCCGTAGAAAAGATCAAAGGATCTTCTTGAGATCCTTTTTTTCTGCGCGTAATCTGCTG
CTTGCAAACAAAAAAACCACCGCTACCAGCGGTGGTTTGTTTGCCGGATCAAGAGCTACCAACTCTTTTT
CCGAAGGTAACTGGCTTCAGCAGAGCGCAGATACCAAATACTGTCCTTCTAGTGTAGCCGTAGTTAGGCC
ACCACTTCAAGAACTCTGTAGCACCGCCTACATACCTCGCTCTGCTAATCCTGTTACCAGTGGCTGCTGC
CAGTGGCGATAAGTCGTGTCTTACCGGGTTGGACTCAAGACGATAGTTACCGGATAAGGCGCAGCGGTCG
GGCTGAACGGGGGGTTCGTGCACACAGCCCAGCTTGGAGCGAACGACCTACACCGAACTGAGATACCTAC
AGCGTGAGCTATGAGAAAGCGCCACGCTTCCCGAAGGGAGAAAGGCGGACAGGTATCCGGTAAGCGGCAG
GGTCGGAACAGGAGAGCGCACGAGGGAGCTTCCAGGGGGAAACGCCTGGTATCTTTATAGTCCTGTCGGG
TTTCGCCACCTCTGACTTGAGCGTCGATTTTTGTGATGCTCGTCAGGGGGGCGGAGCCTATGGAAAAACG
CCAGCAACGCGGCCTTTTTACGGTTCCTGGCCTTTTGCTGGCCTTTTGCTCACATGTTCTTTCCTGCGTT
ATCCCCTGATTCTGTGGATAACCGTATTACCGCCTTTGAGTGAGCTGATACCGCTCGCCGCAGCCGAACG
ACCGAGCGCAGCGAGTCAGTGAGCGAGGAAGCGGAAGAGCGCCTGATGCGGTATTTTCTCCTTACGCATC
TGTGCGGTATTTCACACCGCATATATGGTGCACTCTCAGTACAATCTGCTCTGATGCCGCATAGTTAAGC
CAGTATACACTCCGCTATCGCTACGTGACTGGGTCATGGCTGCGCCCCGACACCCGCCAACACCCGCTGA
CGCGCCCTGACGGGCTTGTCTGCTCCCGGCATCCGCTTACAGACAAGCTGTGACCGTCTCCGGGAGCTGC
ATGTGTCAGAGGTTTTCACCGTCATCACCGAAACGCGCGAGGCAGCTGCGGTAAAGCTCATCAGCGTGGT
CGTGAAGCGATTCACAGATGTCTGCCTGTTCATCCGCGTCCAGCTCGTTGAGTTTCTCCAGAAGCGTTAA
TGTCTGGCTTCTGATAAAGCGGGCCATGTTAAGGGCGGTTTTTTCCTGTTTGGTCACTGATGCCTCCGTG
TAAGGGGGATTTCTGTTCATGGGGGTAATGATACCGATGAAACGAGAGAGGATGCTCACGATACGGGTTA
CTGATGATGAACATGCCCGGTTACTGGAACGTTGTGAGGGTAAACAACTGGCGGTATGGATGCGGCGGGA
CCAGAGAAAAATCACTCAGGGTCAATGCCAGCGCTTCGTTAATACAGATGTAGGTGTTCCACAGGGTAGC
CAGCAGCATCCTGCGATGCAGATCCGGAACATAATGGTGCAGGGCGCTGACTTCCGCGTTTCCAGACTTT
ACGAAACACGGAAACCGAAGACCATTCATGTTGTTGCTCAGGTCGCAGACGTTTTGCAGCAGCAGTCGCT
TCACGTTCGCTCGCGTATCGGTGATTCATTCTGCTAACCAGTAAGGCAACCCCGCCAGCCTAGCCGGGTC
CTCAACGACAGGAGCACGATCATGCGCACCCGTGGCCAGGACCCAACGCTGCCCGAGATGCGCCGCGTGC
GGCTGCTGGAGATGGCGGACGCGATGGATATGTTCTGCCAAGGGTTGGTTTGCGCATTCACAGTTCTCCG
CAAGAATTGATTGGCTCCAATTCTTGGAGTGGTGAATCCGTTAGCGAGGTGCCGCCGGCTTCCATTCAGG
TCGAGGTGGCCCGGCTCCATGCACCGCGACGCAACGCGGGGAGGCAGACAAGGTATAGGGCGGCGCCTAC
AATCCATGCCAACCCGTTCCATGTGCTCGCCGAGGCGGCATAAATCGCCGTGACGATCAGCGGTCCAGTG
ATCGAAGTTAGGCTGGTAAGAGCCGCGAGCGATCCTTGAAGCTGTCCCTGATGGTCGTCATCTACCTGCC
TGGACAGCATGGCCTGCAACGCGGGCATCCCGATGCCGCCGGAAGCGAGAAGAATCATAATGGGGAAGGC
CATCCAGCCTCGCGTCGCGAACGCCAGCAAGACGTAGCCCAGCGCGTCGGCCGCCATGCCGGCGATAATG
GCCTGCTTCTCGCCGAAACGTTTGGTGGCGGGACCAGTGACGAAGGCTTGAGCGAGGGCGTGCAAGATTC
CGAATACCGCAAGCGACAGGCCGATCATCGTCGCGCTCCAGCGAAAGCGGTCCTCGCCGAAAATGACCCA
GAGCGCTGCCGGCACCTGTCCTACGAGTTGCATGATAAAGAAGACAGTCATAAGTGCGGCGACGATAGTC
ATGCCCCGCGCCCACCGGAAGGAGCTGACTGGGTTGAAGGCTCTCAAGGGCATCGGTCGACGCTCTCCCT
TATGCGACTCCTGCATTAGGAAGCAGCCCAGTAGTAGGTTGAGGCCGTTGAGCACCGCCGCCGCAAGGAA
TGGTGCATGCAAGGAGATGGCGCCCAACAGTCCCCCGGCCACGGGGCCTGCCACCATACCCACGCCGAAA
CAAGCGCTCATGAGCCCGAAGTGGCGAGCCCGATCTTCCCCATCGGTGATGTCGGCGATATAGGCGCCAG
CAACC
Features (pLannotate 1.2.2; 15 found; start..end, strand, type, name):
     73..91      +  promoter       T7 promoter: promoter for bacteriophage T7 RNA polymerase
    123..145     +  RBS            RBS: efficient ribosome binding site from bacteriophage T7 gene 10 (Olins and Rangwala, 1989)
    153..764     +  CDS            ARL15: ARL15_HUMAN - Also known as ARFRP2. Experimental evidence at protein level: Swiss-Prot protein existence level 1. From Homo sapiens (Human).
    783..800     +  CDS            7xHis (fragment): 6xHis affinity tag
    811..860     +  CDS            SET1 (fragment): solubility-enhancement tag derived from T7 phage gene 10B
    868..915     +  terminator     T7 terminator: transcription terminator for bacteriophage T7 RNA polymerase
    941..1233    -  CDS            TcR (fragment): tetracycline efflux protein; tet; confers resistance to tetracycline
   1281..1309    -  promoter       tet promoter: E. coli promoter for tetracycline efflux protein gene
   1422..1526    +  promoter       AmpR promoter: bla
   1527..2387    +  CDS            AmpR: β-lactamase; bla; confers resistance to ampicillin, carbenicillin, and related antibiotics
   2558..3146    +  rep_origin     ori: high-copy-number ColE1/pMB1/pBR322/pUC origin of replication
   3332..3474    -  misc_feature   bom: basis of mobility region from pBR322
   3576..3767    -  CDS            rop: Rop protein, which maintains plasmids at low copy number; rop
   3784..4164    +  CDS            YPB1_ECOLX: Protein predicted: Swiss-Prot protein existence level 4. From Escherichia coli.
   4406..51      -  CDS            TcR (fragment) (across the origin): tetracycline efflux protein; tet; confers resistance to tetracycline
