[The description below was written by a language model from this plasmid's Addgene catalogue record and pLannotate feature annotations shown in this document.]
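Description:
pET3-ARL15-His6 is a bacterial expression plasmid built on the pET3C backbone (about 4.6 kb without insert; the sequenced construct is 5,255 nt) for producing human ARL15, also known as ARFRP2, in E. coli. It is propagated through a ColE1/pMB1-type origin and selected with ampicillin via the β-lactamase gene under its own promoter. The backbone retains pBR322-derived elements, including the bom mobility region and the rop gene. Rop normally restrains copy number, although the catalogue entry lists the plasmid as high copy. Two fragments of the tetracycline efflux gene and its promoter flank the expression cassette. These are remnants of the interrupted pBR322 tet gene and are not recorded as a functional marker.

The ARL15 coding sequence was cloned between NdeI and BamHI sites, placing it downstream of the T7 promoter and the efficient ribosome binding site from phage T7 gene 10, with the T7 terminator closing the transcription unit. Transcription therefore depends on T7 RNA polymerase, which is usually supplied by an expression host carrying an inducible copy of that polymerase. No lac operator or lacI gene is annotated. The protein carries a C-terminal 6xHis tag joined through a short glycine-serine linker, allowing purification by immobilised metal affinity chromatography. A short fragment matching T7 gene 10 sequence lies between the tag and the terminator; it appears to be residual vector sequence, but the record does not say whether it is translated. The stated purpose is bacterial expression of recombinant human ARL15.
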