Addgene plasmid #201880: pET3-ARL15-His6
Purpose: Used for bacterial expression of human protein ARL15
Depositing lab: Richard Kahn. Depositing organization: Emory University.
Backbone
  Vector backbone: pET3C
  Backbone size w/o insert (bp): 4600
  Vector type: Bacterial Expression
Growth in bacteria
  Bacterial resistance: Ampicillin, 100 μg/mL
  Growth temperature: 37°C
  Growth strain: DH5alpha
  Copy number: High Copy
Gene/Insert
  Gene/Insert name: ARL15
  Species: H. sapiens (human)
  Entrez Gene: ARL15 (a.k.a. ARFRP2)
  Tag / fusion protein: 6xHis (GSGSGSHHHHHH) (C terminal on insert)
  Cloning method: Restriction Enzyme; 5′ cloning site NdeI (unknown if destroyed); 3′ cloning site BamHI (unknown if destroyed)
Terms and licenses: Academic/Nonprofit Terms; Industry Terms: Not Available to Industry
How to cite: pET3-ARL15-His6 was a gift from Richard Kahn (Addgene plasmid # 201880 ; http://n2t.net/addgene:201880 ; RRID:Addgene_201880)
